Addgene plasmid #238117: His6-tev-G(TTR A25T/I26V)
Purpose: bacterial expression of human TTR mutants
Depositing lab: Peter Wright. Depositing organization: Scripps California (The Scripps Research Institute). Publication: Probing the Dissociation Pathway of a Kinetically Labile Transthyretin Mutant. Sun X, Ferguson JA, Leach BI, Stanfield RL, Dyson HJ, Wright PE. J Am Chem Soc. 2024 Jan 10;146(1):532-542. doi: 10.1021/jacs.3c10083. Epub 2023 Dec 22. PubMed 38134439.
Backbone
  Vector backbone: pET21d
  Backbone manufacturer: Novagen
  Backbone size w/o insert (bp): 5440
  Total vector size (bp): 5700
  Vector type: Bacterial Expression
Growth in bacteria
  Bacterial resistance: Ampicillin, 100 μg/mL
  Growth temperature: 37°C
  Growth strain: DH5alpha
  Copy number: Low Copy
Gene/Insert
  Gene/Insert name: TTR
  Species: H. sapiens (human)
  Insert size (bp): 462
  Mutation: A25T/I26V
  Entrez Gene: TTR (a.k.a. ATTR, CTS, CTS1, HEL111, HsT2651, PALB, TBPA, TTN)
  Promoter: T7
  Tag / fusion protein: His6tev-G (N terminal on insert)
  Cloning method: Restriction Enzyme; 5′ cloning site NcoI (not destroyed); 3′ cloning site BamHI (not destroyed)
  Sequencing primers: 5′ T7; 3′ T7
Resource information
  A portion of this plasmid was derived from a plasmid made by: Jeffery Kelly lab; we made mutations on the wild type construct received from the Kelly lab. Description of wild type TTR plasmid in Zhang et al. 2014 ACS Chem Biol (https://doi.org/10.1021/cb5004477).
Terms and licenses: Academic/Nonprofit Terms; Industry Terms: Not Available to Industry
How to cite: His6-tev-G(TTR A25T/I26V) was a gift from Peter Wright (Addgene plasmid # 238117 ; http://n2t.net/addgene:238117 ; RRID:Addgene_238117)
