[The description below was written by a language model from this plasmid's Addgene catalogue record and pLannotate feature annotations shown in this document.]
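Description:
His6-tev-G(TTR A25T/I26V) is a bacterial expression plasmid built on the Novagen pET21d backbone for producing a double-mutant form of human transthyretin (TTR), the thyroid hormone-binding transport protein, in E. coli. The TTR coding sequence carrying the A25T and I26V substitutions was cloned between NcoI and BamHI, both of which are retained. It is fused at its N terminus to a His6 affinity tag followed by a TEV protease recognition site. As the construct name suggests, cleavage should release the protein with a single extra glycine at its N terminus. The feature table also detects the vector's own C-terminal His-tag sequence downstream of the insert, but the record does not indicate that this is translated as part of the product.

Expression is driven by a T7 promoter coupled to a lac operator, with the T7 gene 10 ribosome binding site upstream and a T7 terminator downstream. The plasmid-borne lacI gene supplies repressor, so transcription stays off until induced with IPTG in a host that provides T7 RNA polymerase. Propagation relies on a pBR322-type ColE1 origin accompanied by rop and the bom region, consistent with the low copy number listed, and selection is by ampicillin through the β-lactamase gene. An f1 origin is also present, and the short tetracycline-resistance fragments are nonfunctional remnants of the backbone. The sequenced record is 5,863 nt, somewhat larger than the roughly 5,700 bp stated in the catalogue entry.

The mutant was derived from a wild-type TTR construct obtained from another laboratory. The associated work concerns the dissociation pathway of a kinetically labile TTR variant, so the plasmid serves to produce purified recombinant mutant protein for such biophysical and structural studies.
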