Features (pLannotate 1.2.2; 21 found; start..end, strand, type, name):
     26..73      -  terminator     T7 terminator: transcription terminator for bacteriophage T7 RNA polymerase
     81..130     -  CDS            SET1 (fragment): solubility-enhancement tag derived from T7 phage gene 10B
    140..157     -  CDS            9xHis (fragment): 9xHis affinity tag
    209..595     -  CDS            TTR (fragment): TTHY_HUMAN - Also known as PALB. Experimental evidence at protein level: Swiss-Prot protein existence level 1. Thyroid hormone-binding protein. Probably transports thyroxine from the bloodstream to the brain. From Homo sapiens (Human).
    590..610     -  CDS            TEV site: tobacco etch virus (TEV) protease recognition and cleavage site
    642..658     -  CDS            capTEV™ (fragment): composite tag for in vivo biotinylation, TEV protease cleavage, and 6xHis tagging
    671..693     -  RBS            RBS: efficient ribosome binding site from bacteriophage T7 gene 10 (Olins and Rangwala, 1989)
    708..732     -  protein_bind   lac operator: The lac repressor binds to the lac operator to inhibit transcription in E. coli. This inhibition can be relieved by adding lactose or isopropyl-β-D-thiogalactopyranoside (IPTG). lac repressor encoded by lacI
    733..751     -  promoter       T7 promoter: promoter for bacteriophage T7 RNA polymerase
    773..1052    +  CDS            TcR (fragment): tetracycline efflux protein; tet; confers resistance to tetracycline
   1060..1137    +  promoter       lacI promoter: lacI
   1138..2220    +  CDS            lacI: lac repressor; lacI; The lac repressor binds to the lac operator to inhibit transcription in E. coli. This inhibition can be relieved by adding lactose or isopropyl-β-D-thiogalactopyranoside (IPTG).
   2233..2254    +  protein_bind   CAP binding site: CAP binding activates transcription in the presence of cAMP. E. coli catabolite activator protein
   2269..2560    +  CDS            TcR (fragment): tetracycline efflux protein; tet; confers resistance to tetracycline
   2632..3012    -  CDS            YPB1_ECOLX: Protein predicted: Swiss-Prot protein existence level 4. From Escherichia coli.
   3029..3220    +  CDS            rop: Rop protein, which maintains plasmids at low copy number; rop
   3322..3461    +  misc_feature   bom: basis of mobility region from pBR322
   3647..4235    -  rep_origin     ori: high-copy-number ColE1/pMB1/pBR322/pUC origin of replication
   4406..5266    -  CDS            AmpR: β-lactamase; bla; confers resistance to ampicillin, carbenicillin, and related antibiotics
   5267..5371    -  promoter       AmpR promoter: bla
   5424..5852    -  rep_origin     f1 ori (sequence partly withheld): f1 bacteriophage origin of replication; arrow indicates direction of (+) strand synthesis
>Addgene plasmid #238117 | His6-tev-G(TTR A25T/I26V) | addgene full sequence | sequence record 479081 | Addgene NGS Result
ATCCGGATATAGTTCCTCCTTTCAGCAAAAAACCCCTCAAGACCCGTTTAGAGGCCCCAAGGGGTTATGC
TAGTTATTGCTCAGCGGTGGCAGCAGCCAACTCAGCTTCCTTTCGGGCTTTGTTAGCAGCCGGATCTCAG
TGGTGGTGGTGGTGGTGCTCGAGTGCGGCTGCAAGCTTGTCGACGGAGCTCGAATTCGGATCCTATTATT
CCTTGGGATTGGTGACGACAGCCGTGGTGGAATAGGAGTAGGGGCTCAGCAGGGCGGCAATGGTGTAGCG
GCGGGGGCCGGAGTCGTTGGCTGTGAATACCACCTCTGCATGCTCATGGAATGGGGAGATGCCAAGTGCC
TTCCAGTAAGATTTGGTGTCTATTTCCACTTTGTATATCCCTTCTACAAATTCCTCCTCAGTTGTGAGCC
CATGCAGCTCTCCAGACTCACTGGTTTTCCCAGAGGCAAATGGCTCCCAGGTGTCATCAGCAGCCTTTCT
GAACACATGCACGGCCACATTCACGGTAGGACTGCCTCGGACAGCATCTAGAACTTTGACCATCAGAGGA
CACTTGGATTCACCGGTGCCCGTAGGACCGCCCTGAAAATACAGGTTTTCGCCGCTGCTGCCGCTGCTGA
ATTCGCCGCTGTGATGATGATGATGATGGCCCATGGTATATCTCCTTCTTAAAGTTAAACAAAATTATTT
CTAGAGGGGAATTGTTATCCGCTCACAATTCCCCTATAGTGAGTCGTATTAATTTCGCGGGATCGAGATC
TCGATCCTCTACGCCGGACGCATCGTGGCCGGCATCACCGGCGCCACAGGTGCGGTTGCTGGCGCCTATA
TCGCCGACATCACCGATGGGGAAGATCGGGCTCGCCACTTCGGGCTCATGAGCGCTTGTTTCGGCGTGGG
TATGGTGGCAGGCCCCGTGGCCGGGGGACTGTTGGGCGCCATCTCCTTGCATGCACCATTCCTTGCGGCG
GCGGTGCTCAACGGCCTCAACCTACTACTGGGCTGCTTCCTAATGCAGGAGTCGCATAAGGGAGAGCGTC
GAGATCCCGGACACCATCGAATGGCGCAAAACCTTTCGCGGTATGGCATGATAGCGCCCGGAAGAGAGTC
AATTCAGGGTGGTGAATGTGAAACCAGTAACGTTATACGATGTCGCAGAGTATGCCGGTGTCTCTTATCA
GACCGTTTCCCGCGTGGTGAACCAGGCCAGCCACGTTTCTGCGAAAACGCGGGAAAAAGTGGAAGCGGCG
ATGGCGGAGCTGAATTACATTCCCAACCGCGTGGCACAACAACTGGCGGGCAAACAGTCGTTGCTGATTG
GCGTTGCCACCTCCAGTCTGGCCCTGCACGCGCCGTCGCAAATTGTCGCGGCGATTAAATCTCGCGCCGA
TCAACTGGGTGCCAGCGTGGTGGTGTCGATGGTAGAACGAAGCGGCGTCGAAGCCTGTAAAGCGGCGGTG
CACAATCTTCTCGCGCAACGCGTCAGTGGGCTGATCATTAACTATCCGCTGGATGACCAGGATGCCATTG
CTGTGGAAGCTGCCTGCACTAATGTTCCGGCGTTATTTCTTGATGTCTCTGACCAGACACCCATCAACAG
TATTATTTTCTCCCATGAAGACGGTACGCGACTGGGCGTGGAGCATCTGGTCGCATTGGGTCACCAGCAA
ATCGCGCTGTTAGCGGGCCCATTAAGTTCTGTCTCGGCGCGTCTGCGTCTGGCTGGCTGGCATAAATATC
TCACTCGCAATCAAATTCAGCCGATAGCGGAACGGGAAGGCGACTGGAGTGCCATGTCCGGTTTTCAACA
AACCATGCAAATGCTGAATGAGGGCATCGTTCCCACTGCGATGCTGGTTGCCAACGATCAGATGGCGCTG
GGCGCAATGCGCGCCATTACCGAGTCCGGGCTGCGCGTTGGTGCGGATATCTCGGTAGTGGGATACGACG
ATACCGAAGACAGCTCATGTTATATCCCGCCGTTAACCACCATCAAACAGGATTTTCGCCTGCTGGGGCA
AACCAGCGTGGACCGCTTGCTGCAACTCTCTCAGGGCCAGGCGGTGAAGGGCAATCAGCTGTTGCCCGTC
TCACTGGTGAAAAGAAAAACCACCCTGGCGCCCAATACGCAAACCGCCTCTCCCCGCGCGTTGGCCGATT
CATTAATGCAGCTGGCACGACAGGTTTCCCGACTGGAAAGCGGGCAGTGAGCGCAACGCAATTAATGTAA
GTTAGCTCACTCATTAGGCACCGGGATCTCGACCGATGCCCTTGAGAGCCTTCAACCCAGTCAGCTCCTT
CCGGTGGGCGCGGGGCATGACTATCGTCGCCGCACTTATGACTGTCTTCTTTATCATGCAACTCGTAGGA
CAGGTGCCGACAGCGCTCTGGGTCATTTTCGGCGAGGACCGCTTTCGCTGGAGCGCGACGATGATCGGCC
TGTCGCTTGCGGTATTCGGAATCTTGCACGCCCTCGCTCAAGCCTTCGTCACTGGTCCCGCCACCAAACG
TTTCGGCGAGAAGCAGGCCATTATCGCCGGCATGGCGGCCCCACGGGTGCGCATGATCGTGCTCCTGTCG
TTGAGGACCCGGCTAGGCTGGCGGGGTTGCCTTACTGGTTAGCAGAATGAATCACCGATACGCGAGCGAA
CGTGAAGCGACTGCTGCTGCAAAACGTCTGCGACCTGAGCAACAACATGAATGGTCTTCGGTTTCCGTGT
TTCGTAAAGTCTGGAAACGCGGAAGTCAGCGCCCTGCACCATTATGTTCCGGATCTGCATCGCAGGATGC
TGCTGGCTACCCTGTGGAACACCTACATCTGTATTAACGAAGCGCTGGCATTGACCCTGAGTGATTTTTC
TCTGGTCCCGCCGCATCCATACCGCCAGTTGTTTACCCTCACAACGTTCCAGTAACCGGGCATGTTCATC
ATCAGTAACCCGTATCGTGAGCATCCTCTCTCGTTTCATCGGTATCATTACCCCCATGAACAGAAATCCC
CCTTACACGGAGGCATCAGTGACCAAACAGGAAAAAACCGCCCTTAACATGGCCCGCTTTATCAGAAGCC
AGACATTAACGCTTCTGGAGAAACTCAACGAGCTGGACGCGGATGAACAGGCAGACATCTGTGAATCGCT
TCACGACCACGCTGATGAGCTTTACCGCAGCTGCCTCGCGCGTTTCGGTGATGACGGTGAAAACCTCTGA
CACATGCAGCTCCCGGAGACGGTCACAGCTTGTCTGTAAGCGGATGCCGGGAGCAGACAAGCCCGTCAGG
GCGCGTCAGCGGGTGTTGGCGGGTGTCGGGGCGCAGCCATGACCCAGTCACGTAGCGATAGCGGAGTGTA
TACTGGCTTAACTATGCGGCATCAGAGCAGATTGTACTGAGAGTGCACCATTGCGGTGTGAAATACCGCA
CAGATGCGTAAGGAGAAAATACCGCATCAGGCGCTCTTCCGCTTCCTCGCTCACTGACTCGCTGCGCTCG
GTCGTTCGGCTGCGGCGAGCGGTATCAGCTCACTCAAAGGCGGTAATACGGTTATCCACAGAATCAGGGG
ATAACGCAGGAAAGAACATGTGAGCAAAAGGCCAGCAAAAGGCCAGGAACCGTAAAAAGGCCGCGTTGCT
GGCGTTTTTCCATAGGCTCCGCCCCCCTGACGAGCATCACAAAAATCGACGCTCAAGTCAGAGGTGGCGA
AACCCGACAGGACTATAAAGATACCAGGCGTTTCCCCCTGGAAGCTCCCTCGTGCGCTCTCCTGTTCCGA
CCCTGCCGCTTACCGGATACCTGTCCGCCTTTCTCCCTTCGGGAAGCGTGGCGCTTTCTCATAGCTCACG
CTGTAGGTATCTCAGTTCGGTGTAGGTCGTTCGCTCCAAGCTGGGCTGTGTGCACGAACCCCCCGTTCAG
CCCGACCGCTGCGCCTTATCCGGTAACTATCGTCTTGAGTCCAACCCGGTAAGACACGACTTATCGCCAC
TGGCAGCAGCCACTGGTAACAGGATTAGCAGAGCGAGGTATGTAGGCGGTGCTACAGAGTTCTTGAAGTG
GTGGCCTAACTACGGCTACACTAGAAGGACAGTATTTGGTATCTGCGCTCTGCTGAAGCCAGTTACCTTC
GGAAAAAGAGTTGGTAGCTCTTGATCCGGCAAACAAACCACCGCTGGTAGCGGTGGTTTTTTTGTTTGCA
AGCAGCAGATTACGCGCAGAAAAAAAGGATCTCAAGAAGATCCTTTGATCTTTTCTACGGGGTCTGACGC
TCAGTGGAACGAAAACTCACGTTAAGGGATTTTGGTCATGAGATTATCAAAAAGGATCTTCACCTAGATC
CTTTTAAATTAAAAATGAAGTTTTAAATCAATCTAAAGTATATATGAGTAAACTTGGTCTGACAGTTACC
AATGCTTAATCAGTGAGGCACCTATCTCAGCGATCTGTCTATTTCGTTCATCCATAGTTGCCTGACTCCC
CGTCGTGTAGATAACTACGATACGGGAGGGCTTACCATCTGGCCCCAGTGCTGCAATGATACCGCGAGAC
CCACGCTCACCGGCTCCAGATTTATCAGCAATAAACCAGCCAGCCGGAAGGGCCGAGCGCAGAAGTGGTC
CTGCAACTTTATCCGCCTCCATCCAGTCTATTAATTGTTGCCGGGAAGCTAGAGTAAGTAGTTCGCCAGT
TAATAGTTTGCGCAACGTTGTTGCCATTGCTGCAGGCATCGTGGTGTCACGCTCGTCGTTTGGTATGGCT
TCATTCAGCTCCGGTTCCCAACGATCAAGGCGAGTTACATGATCCCCCATGTTGTGCAAAAAAGCGGTTA
GCTCCTTCGGTCCTCCGATCGTTGTCAGAAGTAAGTTGGCCGCAGTGTTATCACTCATGGTTATGGCAGC
ACTGCATAATTCTCTTACTGTCATGCCATCCGTAAGATGCTTTTCTGTGACTGGTGAGTACTCAACCAAG
TCATTCTGAGAATAGTGTATGCGGCGACCGAGTTGCTCTTGCCCGGCGTCAATACGGGATAATACCGCGC
CACATAGCAGAACTTTAAAAGTGCTCATCATTGGAAAACGTTCTTCGGGGCGAAAACTCTCAAGGATCTT
ACCGCTGTTGAGATCCAGTTCGATGTAACCCACTCGTGCACCCAACTGATCTTCAGCATCTTTTACTTTC
ACCAGCGTTTCTGGGTGAGCAAAAACAGGAAGGCAAAATGCCGCAAAAAAGGGAATAAGGGCGACACGGA
AATGTTGAATACTCATACTCTTCCTTTTTCAATATTATTGAAGCATTTATCAGGGTTATTGTCTCATGAG
CGGATACATATTTGAATGTATTTAGAAAAATAAACAAATAGGGGTTCCGCGCACATTTCCCCGAAAAGTG
CCACCTAAATTGTAAGCGTTAATATTTTGTTAAAATTCGCGTTAAATTTTTGTTAAATCAGCTCATTTTT
TAACCAATAGGCCGAAATCGGCAAAATCCCTTATAAATCAAAAGAATAGACCGAGATAGGGT
[37 nt withheld, positions 5523-5559]
AAAGAACGTGGACTCCAACGTCAAAGG
[49 nt withheld, positions 5587-5635]
T
[91 nt withheld, positions 5637-5727]
G
[124 nt withheld, positions 5729-5852]
CCCATTCGCCA
