>Addgene plasmid #238117 | His6-tev-G(TTR A25T/I26V) | depositor partial sequence | sequence record 474069 | T7
GCGAGCCCGATCTTCCCCATCGGTGATGTCGGCGATATAGGCGCCAGCAACCGCACCTGTGGCGCCGGTG
ATGCCGGCCACGATGCGTCCGGCGTAGAGGATCGAGATCTCGATCCCGCGAAATTAATACGACTCACTAT
AGGGGAATTGTGAGCGGATAACAATTCCCCTCTAGAAATAATTTTGTTTAACTTTAAGAAGGAGATATAC
CATGGGCCATCATCATCATCATCACAGCGGCGAATTCAGCAGCGGCAGCAGCGGCGAAAACCTGTATTTT
CAGGGCGGTCCTACGGGCACCGGTGAATCCAAGTGTCCTCTGATGGTCAAAGTTCTAGATGCTGTCCGAG
GCAGTCCTACCGTGAATGTGGCCGTGCATGTGTTCAGAAAGGCTGCTGATGACACCTGGGAGCCATTTGC
CTCTGGGAAAACCAGTGAGTCTGGAGAGCTGCATGGGCTCACAACTGAGGAGGAATTTGTAGAAGGGATA
TACAAAGTGGAAATAGACACCAAATCTTACTGGAAGGCACTTGGCATCTCCCCATTCCATGAGCATGCAG
AGGTGGTATTCACAGCCAACGACTCCGGCCCCCGCCGCTACACCATTGCCGCCCTGCTGAGCCCCTACTC
CTATTCCACCACGGCTGTCGTCACCAATCCCAAGGAATAATAGGATCCGAATTCGAGCTCCGTCGACAAG
CTTGCAGCCGCACTCGAGCA
